Addgene plasmid #17431: pLenti CMV/TO GFP-Zeo DEST (719-1)
Purpose: (Empty Backbone) 3rd gen lentiviral Gateway destination vector, expression, CMV/TO promoter, GFP-Zeo
Depositing lab: Eric Campeau & Paul Kaufman. Depositing organization: University of Massachusetts, Worcester. Publication: A versatile viral system for expression and depletion of proteins in mammalian cells. Campeau E, Ruhl VE, Rodier F, Smith CL, Rahmberg BL, Fuss JO, Campisi J, Yaswen P, Cooper PK, Kaufman PD.. PLoS One. 2009 Aug 6;4(8):e6529. 10.1371/journal.pone.0006529 PubMed 19657394.
Backbone
  Vector backbone: p156RRL-sinPPT-CMV-GFP-PRE/Nhe I
  Backbone size (bp): 10140
  Vector type: Mammalian Expression, Lentiviral ; Destination vector
  Selectable markers: Zeocin
Growth in bacteria
  Bacterial resistance: Chloramphenicol and Ampicillin, 25 & 100 μg/mL
  Growth temperature: 37°C
  Growth strain: DB3.1
  Growth instructions: DB3.1 or ccDB survival, 37oC
  Copy number: High Copy
Gene/Insert
  Gene/Insert name: None
  Cloning method: Gateway Cloning
  Sequencing primers: 5′ cggctcgtataatgtgtgga; 3′ CATAGCGTAAAAGGAGCAACA
Terms and licenses: Academic/Nonprofit Terms; Industry Terms: Not Available to Industry
Depositor comments: Please note that there are several sequence discrepancies between Addgene's sequence and depositor's sequence. These mismatches are in backbone regions and should not affect function.
How to cite: pLenti CMV/TO GFP-Zeo DEST (719-1) was a gift from Eric Campeau & Paul Kaufman (Addgene plasmid # 17431 ; http://n2t.net/addgene:17431 ; RRID:Addgene_17431)
