[The description below was written by a language model from this plasmid's Addgene catalogue record and pLannotate feature annotations shown in this document.]
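Description:
pLenti CMV/TO GFP-Zeo DEST (719-1) is an empty third-generation lentiviral Gateway destination vector of about 10.1 kb, built on the p156RRL-sinPPT-CMV-GFP-PRE backbone and intended for expressing a gene of interest in mammalian cells. The bacterial portion carries a high-copy ColE1/pUC origin, an f1 origin and an ampicillin resistance gene. Because the Gateway cassette also contains chloramphenicol resistance and the ccdB toxin gene, the empty vector is maintained under dual ampicillin/chloramphenicol selection in a ccdB-tolerant strain such as DB3.1.

The viral transfer unit begins with an RSV promoter fused to a truncated HIV-1 5' LTR, which makes genomic RNA production Tat-independent. This is followed by the Ψ packaging signal with a gag fragment, the Rev response element and the cPPT/CTS. It ends in a truncated 3' LTR, consistent with the "sin" (self-inactivating) backbone name, followed by an SV40 polyadenylation signal and SV40 origin.

Within this unit, a CMV enhancer/promoter followed by two tet operator sequences (CMV/TO) sits upstream of the attR1–CmR–ccdB–attR2 cassette. An LR reaction with an entry clone replaces that cassette with the chosen insert, and loss of ccdB provides counter-selection for recombinants. The operators allow expression to be repressed in cells producing the Tet repressor and induced with tetracycline or doxycycline; elsewhere the promoter should behave constitutively. A WPRE lies downstream of the insertion site to enhance transcript expression. A second, unmodified CMV promoter drives an EGFP–BleoR fusion, so transduced cells can be tracked by fluorescence and selected with Zeocin. The depositor notes some sequence discrepancies in backbone regions that are not expected to affect function.
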