Features (pLannotate 1.2.2; 38 found; start..end, strand, type, name):
     26..130     +  promoter       AmpR promoter: bla
    131..991     +  CDS            AmpR: β-lactamase; bla; confers resistance to ampicillin, carbenicillin, and related antibiotics
   1162..1750    +  rep_origin     ori: high-copy-number ColE1/pMB1/pBR322/pUC origin of replication
   1933..2025    +  CDS            lacI (fragment): lac repressor; lacI; The lac repressor binds to the lac operator to inhibit transcription in E. coli. This inhibition can be relieved by adding lactose or isopropyl-β-D-thiogalactopyranoside (IPTG).
   2038..2059    +  protein_bind   CAP binding site: CAP binding activates transcription in the presence of cAMP. E. coli catabolite activator protein
   2074..2104    +  promoter       lac promoter: promoter for the E. coli lac operon
   2112..2128    +  protein_bind   lac operator: The lac repressor binds to the lac operator to inhibit transcription in E. coli. This inhibition can be relieved by adding lactose or isopropyl-β-D-thiogalactopyranoside (IPTG). lac repressor encoded by lacI
   2173..2191    +  promoter       T3 promoter: promoter for bacteriophage T3 RNA polymerase
   2219..2445    +  promoter       RSV promoter: Rous sarcoma virus enhancer/promoter
   2446..2626    +  LTR            5' LTR (truncated): truncated 5' long terminal repeat (LTR) from HIV-1
   2673..2798    +  misc_feature   HIV-1 Ψ: packaging signal of human immunodeficiency virus type 1
   2782..3145    +  CDS            HIV-1 gag (fragment): gag protein from human immunodeficiency virus 1; gag
   3291..3524    +  misc_feature   RRE: The Rev response element (RRE) of HIV-1 allows for Rev-dependent mRNA export from the nucleus to the cytoplasm.
   3901..4001    +  CDS            Rev (fragment): human immunodeficiency virus 1 (HIV-1) Rev protein; rev; enhances nuclear export of unspliced and incompletely spliced viral mRNAs
   4020..4136    +  misc_feature   cPPT/CTS: central polypurine tract and central termination sequence of HIV-1
   4160..4461    +  enhancer       CMV enhancer: human cytomegalovirus immediate early enhancer
   4462..4665    +  promoter       CMV promoter: human cytomegalovirus (CMV) immediate early promoter
   4667..4686    +  promoter       PLtetO-1 promoter (fragment): modified phage lambda PL promoter with tet operator sites (Lutz and Bujard, 1997)
   4688..4707    +  promoter       PLtetO-1 promoter (fragment): modified phage lambda PL promoter with tet operator sites (Lutz and Bujard, 1997)
   4747..4871    +  protein_bind   attR1: mutant version of attR; recombination site for the Gateway® LR reaction LR Clonase™
   4896..4926    +  promoter       lac UV5 promoter: E. coli lac promoter with an "up" mutation
   4950..4979    +  promoter       cat promoter (fragment): promoter of the E. coli cat gene encoding chloramphenicol acetyltransferase
   4980..5639    +  CDS            CmR: chloramphenicol acetyltransferase; cat; confers resistance to chloramphenicol
   5818..5976    +  CDS            ccdA (fragment): CCDA_ECO57 - Also known as H, letA. Experimental evidence at protein level: Swiss-Prot protein existence level 1. Antitoxin component of a type II toxin-antitoxin (TA) system which inhibits the post-segregational killing (PSK) of plasmid-free cells, also referred to as a plasmid addiction system. Binds to and blocks the activity of CcdB; will also remove bound CcdB protein from the CcdB-GyrA complex by forming a CcdA-CcdB complex, a process termed rejuvenation. Functions as a transcriptional corepressor for the ccdAB operon, repression also requires CcdB (By similarity). From Escherichia coli
   5981..6283    +  CDS            ccdB: CCDB_ECOLI - Also known as G, letB, letD. Experimental evidence at protein level: Swiss-Prot protein existence level 1. Toxic component of a type II toxin-antitoxin (TA) system, functioning in plasmid maintainence. Responsible for the post- segregational killing (PSK) of plasmid-free cells, also referred to as a plasmid addiction system. Half-life of over 2 hours. Cell killing by CcdB is accompanied by filamentation, defects in chromosome and plasmid segregation, defects in cell division, formation of anucleate cells, decreased DNA synthesis and plasmid loss. Interferes with the activity of DN
   6327..6451    -  protein_bind   attR2: mutant version of attR; recombination site for the Gateway® LR reaction LR Clonase™
   6482..7070    +  misc_feature   WPRE: woodchuck hepatitis virus posttranscriptional regulatory element
   7145..7448    +  enhancer       CMV enhancer: human cytomegalovirus immediate early enhancer
   7449..7652    +  promoter       CMV promoter: human cytomegalovirus (CMV) immediate early promoter
   7697..8414    +  CDS            EGFP (fragment): the original enhanced GFP (Yang et al., 1996) mammalian codon-optimized
   8424..8794    +  CDS            BleoR (fragment): antibiotic-binding protein; Sh ble from Streptoalloteichus hindustanus; confers resistance to bleomycin, phleomycin, and Zeocin™
   8817..8954    +  CDS            nef (fragment): NEF_HV1LA - Experimental evidence at protein level: Swiss-Prot protein existence level 1. Extracellular Nef protein targets CD4(+) T-lymphocytes for apoptosis by interacting with CXCR4 surface receptors. From Human immunodeficiency virus type 1 group M subtype B (isolate Lai) (HIV-1).
   8940..9120    +  LTR            5' LTR (truncated): truncated 5' long terminal repeat (LTR) from HIV-1
   9192..9313    +  polyA_signal   SV40 poly(A) signal: SV40 polyadenylation signal
   9353..9488    +  rep_origin     SV40 ori: SV40 origin of replication
   9509..9527    -  promoter       T7 promoter: promoter for bacteriophage T7 RNA polymerase
   9535..9690    +  CDS            lacZα (fragment): LacZα fragment of β-galactosidase; lacZ fragment
   9695..10123   +  rep_origin     f1 ori (sequence partly withheld): f1 bacteriophage origin of replication; arrow indicates direction of (+) strand synthesis
>Addgene plasmid #17431 | pLenti CMV/TO GFP-Zeo DEST (719-1) | addgene full sequence | sequence record 275635 | Addgene NGS Result
AGGTGGCACTTTTCGGGGAAATGTGCGCGGAACCCCTATTTGTTTATTTTTCTAAATACATTCAAATATG
TATCCGCTCATGAGACAATAACCCTGATAAATGCTTCAATAATATTGAAAAAGGAAGAGTATGAGTATTC
AACATTTCCGTGTCGCCCTTATTCCCTTTTTTGCGGCATTTTGCCTTCCTGTTTTTGCTCACCCAGAAAC
GCTGGTGAAAGTAAAAGATGCTGAAGATCAGTTGGGTGCACGAGTGGGTTACATCGAACTGGATCTCAAC
AGCGGTAAGATCCTTGAGAGTTTTCGCCCCGAAGAACGTTTTCCAATGATGAGCACTTTTAAAGTTCTGC
TATGTGGCGCGGTATTATCCCGTATTGACGCCGGGCAAGAGCAACTCGGTCGCCGCATACACTATTCTCA
GAATGACTTGGTTGAGTACTCACCAGTCACAGAAAAGCATCTTACGGATGGCATGACAGTAAGAGAATTA
TGCAGTGCTGCCATAACCATGAGTGATAACACTGCGGCCAACTTACTTCTGACAACGATCGGAGGACCGA
AGGAGCTAACCGCTTTTTTGCACAACATGGGGGATCATGTAACTCGCCTTGATCGTTGGGAACCGGAGCT
GAATGAAGCCATACCAAACGACGAGCGTGACACCACGATGCCTGTAGCAATGGCAACAACGTTGCGCAAA
CTATTAACTGGCGAACTACTTACTCTAGCTTCCCGGCAACAATTAATAGACTGGATGGAGGCGGATAAAG
TTGCAGGACCACTTCTGCGCTCGGCCCTTCCGGCTGGCTGGTTTATTGCTGATAAATCTGGAGCCGGTGA
GCGTGGGTCTCGCGGTATCATTGCAGCACTGGGGCCAGATGGTAAGCCCTCCCGTATCGTAGTTATCTAC
ACGACGGGGAGTCAGGCAACTATGGATGAACGAAATAGACAGATCGCTGAGATAGGTGCCTCACTGATTA
AGCATTGGTAACTGTCAGACCAAGTTTACTCATATATACTTTAGATTGATTTAAAACTTCATTTTTAATT
TAAAAGGATCTAGGTGAAGATCCTTTTTGATAATCTCATGACCAAAATCCCTTAACGTGAGTTTTCGTTC
CACTGAGCGTCAGACCCCGTAGAAAAGATCAAAGGATCTTCTTGAGATCCTTTTTTTCTGCGCGTAATCT
GCTGCTTGCAAACAAAAAAACCACCGCTACCAGCGGTGGTTTGTTTGCCGGATCAAGAGCTACCAACTCT
TTTTCCGAAGGTAACTGGCTTCAGCAGAGCGCAGATACCAAATACTGTTCTTCTAGTGTAGCCGTAGTTA
GGCCACCACTTCAAGAACTCTGTAGCACCGCCTACATACCTCGCTCTGCTAATCCTGTTACCAGTGGCTG
CTGCCAGTGGCGATAAGTCGTGTCTTACCGGGTTGGACTCAAGACGATAGTTACCGGATAAGGCGCAGCG
GTCGGGCTGAACGGGGGGTTCGTGCACACAGCCCAGCTTGGAGCGAACGACCTACACCGAACTGAGATAC
CTACAGCGTGAGCTATGAGAAAGCGCCACGCTTCCCGAAGGGAGAAAGGCGGACAGGTATCCGGTAAGCG
GCAGGGTCGGAACAGGAGAGCGCACGAGGGAGCTTCCAGGGGGAAACGCCTGGTATCTTTATAGTCCTGT
CGGGTTTCGCCACCTCTGACTTGAGCGTCGATTTTTGTGATGCTCGTCAGGGGGGCGGAGCCTATGGAAA
AACGCCAGCAACGCGGCCTTTTTACGGTTCCTGGCCTTTTGCTGGCCTTTTGCTCACATGTTCTTTCCTG
CGTTATCCCCTGATTCTGTGGATAACCGTATTACCGCCTTTGAGTGAGCTGATACCGCTCGCCGCAGCCG
AACGACCGAGCGCAGCGAGTCAGTGAGCGAGGAAGCGGAAGAGCGCCCAATACGCAAACCGCCTCTCCCC
GCGCGTTGGCCGATTCATTAATGCAGCTGGCACGACAGGTTTCCCGACTGGAAAGCGGGCAGTGAGCGCA
ACGCAATTAATGTGAGTTAGCTCACTCATTAGGCACCCCAGGCTTTACACTTTATGCTTCCGGCTCGTAT
GTTGTGTGGAATTGTGAGCGGATAACAATTTCACACAGGAAACAGCTATGACCATGATTACGCCAAGCGC
GCAATTAACCCTCACTAAAGGGAACAAAAGCTGGAGCTGCAAGCTTAATGTAGTCTTATGCAATACTCTT
GTAGTCTTGCAACATGGTAACGATGAGTTAGCAACATGCCTTACAAGGAGAGAAAAAGCACCGTGCATGC
CGATTGGTGGAAGTAAGGTGGTACGATCGTGCCTTATTAGGAAGGCAACAGACGGGTCTGACATGGATTG
GACGAACCACTGAATTGCCGCATTGCAGAGATATTGTATTTAAGTGCCTAGCTCGATACATAAACGGGTC
TCTCTGGTTAGACCAGATCTGAGCCTGGGAGCTCTCTGGCTAACTAGGGAACCCACTGCTTAAGCCTCAA
TAAAGCTTGCCTTGAGTGCTTCAAGTAGTGTGTGCCCGTCTGTTGTGTGACTCTGGTAACTAGAGATCCC
TCAGACCCTTTTAGTCAGTGTGGAAAATCTCTAGCAGTGGCGCCCGAACAGGGACTTGAAAGCGAAAGGG
AAACCAGAGGAGCTCTCTCGACGCAGGACTCGGCTTGCTGAAGCGCGCACGGCAAGAGGCGAGGGGCGGC
GACTGGTGAGTACGCCAAAAATTTTGACTAGCGGAGGCTAGAAGGAGAGAGATGGGTGCGAGAGCGTCAG
TATTAAGCGGGGGAGAATTAGATCGCGATGGGAAAAAATTCGGTTAAGGCCAGGGGGAAAGAAAAAATAT
AAATTAAAACATATAGTATGGGCAAGCAGGGAGCTAGAACGATTCGCAGTTAATCCTGGCCTGTTAGAAA
CATCAGAAGGCTGTAGACAAATACTGGGACAGCTACAACCATCCCTTCAGACAGGATCAGAAGAACTTAG
ATCATTATATAATACAGTAGCAACCCTCTATTGTGTGCATCAAAGGATAGAGATAAAAGACACCAAGGAA
GCTTTAGACAAGATAGAGGAAGAGCAAAACAAAAGTAAGACCACCGCACAGCAAGCGGCCGCTGATCTTC
AGACCTGGAGGAGGAGATATGAGGGACAATTGGAGAAGTGAATTATATAAATATAAAGTAGTAAAAATTG
AACCATTAGGAGTAGCACCCACCAAGGCAAAGAGAAGAGTGGTGCAGAGAGAAAAAAGAGCAGTGGGAAT
AGGAGCTTTGTTCCTTGGGTTCTTGGGAGCAGCAGGAAGCACTATGGGCGCAGCGTCAATGACGCTGACG
GTACAGGCCAGACAATTATTGTCTGGTATAGTGCAGCAGCAGAACAATTTGCTGAGGGCTATTGAGGCGC
AACAGCATCTGTTGCAACTCACAGTCTGGGGCATCAAGCAGCTCCAGGCAAGAATCCTGGCTGTGGAAAG
ATACCTAAAGGATCAACAGCTCCTGGGGATTTGGGGTTGCTCTGGAAAACTCATTTGCACCACTGCTGTG
CCTTGGAATGCTAGTTGGAGTAATAAATCTCTGGAACAGATTTGGAATCACACGACCTGGATGGAGTGGG
ACAGAGAAATTAACAATTACACAAGCTTAATACACTCCTTAATTGAAGAATCGCAAAACCAGCAAGAAAA
GAATGAACAAGAATTATTGGAATTAGATAAATGGGCAAGTTTGTGGAATTGGTTTAACATAACAAATTGG
CTGTGGTATATAAAATTATTCATAATGATAGTAGGAGGCTTGGTAGGTTTAAGAATAGTTTTTGCTGTAC
TTTCTATAGTGAATAGAGTTAGGCAGGGATATTCACCATTATCGTTTCAGACCCACCTCCCAACCCCGAG
GGGACCCGACAGGCCCGAAGGAATAGAAGAAGAAGGTGGAGAGAGAGACAGAGACAGATCCATTCGATTA
GTGAACGGATCTCGACGGTATCGGTTAACTTTTAAAAGAAAAGGGGGGATTGGGGGGTACAGTGCAGGGG
AAAGAATAGTAGACATAATAGCAACAGACATACAAACTAAAGAATTACAAAAACAAATTACAAAATTCAA
AATTTTATCGATAAGCTTGGGAGTTCCGCTTACATAACTTACGGTAAATGGCCCGCCTGGCTGACCGCCC
AACGACCCCCGCCCATTGACGTCAATAATGACGTATGTTCCCATAGTAACGCCAATAGGGACTTTCCATT
GACGTCAATGGGTGGAGTATTTACGGTAAACTGCCCACTTGGCAGTACATCAAGTGTATCATATGCCAAG
TACGCCCCCTATTGACGTCAATGACGGTAAATGGCCCGCCTGGCATTATGCCCAGTACATGACCTTATGG
GACTTTCCTACTTGGCAGTACATCTACGTATTAGTCATCGCTATTACCATGGTGATGCGGTTTTGGCAGT
ACATCAATGGGCGTGGATAGCGGTTTGACTCACGGGGATTTCCAAGTCTCCACCCCATTGACGTCAATGG
GAGTTTGTTTTGGCACCAAAATCAACGGGACTTTCCAAAATGTCGTAACAACTCCGCCCCATTGACGCAA
ATGGGCGGTAGGCGTGTACGGTGGGAGGTCTATATAAGCAGAGCTCTCCCTATCAGTGATAGAGATCTCC
CTATCAGTGATAGAGATCGTCGACTAGTCCAGTGTGGTGGAATTCTGCAGATATCAACAAGTTTGTACAA
AAAAGCTGAACGAGAAACGTAAAATGATATAAATATCAATATATTAAATTAGATTTTGCATAAAAAACAG
ACTACATAATACTGTAAAACACAACATATCCAGTCACTATGGCGGCCGCATTAGGCACCCCAGGCTTTAC
ACTTTATGCTTCCGGCTCGTATAATGTGTGGATTTTGAGTTAGGATCCGTCGAGATTTTCAGGAGCTAAG
GAAGCTAAAATGGAGAAAAAAATCACTGGATATACCACCGTTGATATATCCCAATGGCATCGTAAAGAAC
ATTTTGAGGCATTTCAGTCAGTTGCTCAATGTACCTATAACCAGACCGTTCAGCTGGATATTACGGCCTT
TTTAAAGACCGTAAAGAAAAATAAGCACAAGTTTTATCCGGCCTTTATTCACATTCTTGCCCGCCTGATG
AATGCTCATCCGGAATTCCGTATGGCAATGAAAGACGGTGAGCTGGTGATATGGGATAGTGTTCACCCTT
GTTACACCGTTTTCCATGAGCAAACTGAAACGTTTTCATCGCTCTGGAGTGAATACCACGACGATTTCCG
GCAGTTTCTACACATATATTCGCAAGATGTGGCGTGTTACGGTGAAAACCTGGCCTATTTCCCTAAAGGG
TTTATTGAGAATATGTTTTTCGTCTCAGCCAATCCCTGGGTGAGTTTCACCAGTTTTGATTTAAACGTGG
CCAATATGGACAACTTCTTCGCCCCCGTTTTCACCATGGGCAAATATTATACGCAAGGCGACAAGGTGCT
GATGCCGCTGGCGATTCAGGTTCATCATGCCGTTTGTGATGGCTTCCATGTCGGCAGAATGCTTAATGAA
TTACAACAGTACTGCGATGAGTGGCAGGGCGGGGCGTAAAGATCTGGATCCGGCTTACTAAAAGCCAGAT
AACAGTATGCGTATTTGCGCGCTGATTTTTGCGGTATAAGAATATATACTGATATGTATACCCGAAGTAT
GTCAAAAAGAGGTATGCTATGAAGCAGCGTATTACAGTGACAGTTGACAGCGACAGCTATCAGTTGCTCA
AGGCATATATGATGTCAATATCTCCGGTCTGGTAAGCACAACCATGCAGAATGAAGCCCGTCGTCTGCGT
GCCGAACGCTGGAAAGCGGAAAATCAGGAAGGGATGGCTGAGGTCGCCCGGTTTATTGAAATGAACGGCT
CTTTTGCTGACGAGAACAGGGGCTGGTGAAATGCAGTTTAAGGTTTACACCTATAAAAGAGAGAGCCGTT
ATCGTCTGTTTGTGGATGTACAGAGTGATATTATTGACACGCCCGGGCGACGGATGGTGATCCCCCTGGC
CAGTGCACGTCTGCTGTCAGATAAAGTCTCCCGTGAACTTTACCCGGTGGTGCATATCGGGGATGAAAGC
TGGCGCATGATGACCACCGATATGGCCAGTGTGCCGGTCTCCGTTATCGGGGAAGAAGTGGCTGATCTCA
GCCACCGCGAAAATGACATCAAAAACGCCATTAACCTGATGTTCTGGGGAATATAAATGTCAGGCTCCCT
TATACACAGCCAGTCTGCAGGTCGACCATAGTGACTGGATATGTTGTGTTTTACAGTATTATGTAGTCTG
TTTTTTATGCAAAATCTAATTTAATATATTGATATTTATATCATTTTACGTTTCTCGTTCAGCTTTCTTG
TACAAAGTGGTTGATATCCAGCACAGTGGCGGCCGCTCGACAATCAACCTCTGGATTACAAAATTTGTGA
AAGATTGACTGGTATTCTTAACTATGTTGCTCCTTTTACGCTATGTGGATACGCTGCTTTAATGCCTTTG
TATCATGCTATTGCTTCCCGTATGGCTTTCATTTTCTCCTCCTTGTATAAATCCTGGTTGCTGTCTCTTT
ATGAGGAGTTGTGGCCCGTTGTCAGGCAACGTGGCGTGGTGTGCACTGTGTTTGCTGACGCAACCCCCAC
TGGTTGGGGCATTGCCACCACCTGTCAGCTCCTTTCCGGGACTTTCGCTTTCCCCCTCCCTATTGCCACG
GCGGAACTCATCGCCGCCTGCCTTGCCCGCTGCTGGACAGGGGCTCGGCTGTTGGGCACTGACAATTCCG
TGGTGTTGTCGGGGAAGCTGACGTCCTTTCCATGGCTGCTCGCCTGTGTTGCCACCTGGATTCTGCGCGG
GACGTCCTTCTGCTACGTCCCTTCGGCCCTCAATCCAGCGGACCTTCCTTCCCGCGGCCTGCTGCCGGCT
CTGCGGCCTCTTCCGCGTCTTCGCCTTCGCCCTCAGACGAGTCGGATCTCCCTTTGGGCCGCCTCCCCGC
CTGGAATTCTGCATTAGTTATTAATAGTAATCAATTACGGGGTCATTAGTTCATAGCCCATATATGGAGT
TCCGCGTTACATAACTTACGGTAAATGGCCCGCCTGGCTGACCGCCCAACGACCCCCGCCCATTGACGTC
AATAATGACGTATGTTCCCATAGTAACGCCAATAGGGACTTTCCATTGACGTCAATGGGTGGAGTATTTA
CGGTAAACTGCCCACTTGGCAGTACATCAAGTGTATCATATGCCAAGTACGCCCCCTATTGACGTCAATG
ACGGTAAATGGCCCGCCTGGCATTATGCCCAGTACATGACCTTATGGGACTTTCCTACTTGGCAGTACAT
CTACGTATTAGTCATCGCTATTACCATGGTGATGCGGTTTTGGCAGTACATCAATGGGCGTGGATAGCGG
TTTGACTCACGGGGATTTCCAAGTCTCCACCCCATTGACGTCAATGGGAGTTTGTTTTGGCACCAAAATC
AACGGGACTTTCCAAAATGTCGTAACAACTCCGCCCCATTGACGCAAATGGGCGGTAGGCGTGTACGGTG
GGAGGTCTATATAAGCAGAGCTGGTTTAGTGAACCGTCAGATCCGCTAGCGCTACCGGTCGCCACCATGG
TGAGCAAGGGCGAGGAGCTGTTCACCGGGGTGGTGCCCATCCTGGTCGAGCTGGACGGCGACGTAAACGG
CCACAAGTTCAGCGTGTCCGGCGAGGGCGAGGGCGATGCCACCTACGGCAAGCTGACCCTGAAGTTCATC
TGCACCACCGGCAAGCTGCCCGTGCCCTGGCCCACCCTCGTGACCACCCTGACCTACGGCGTGCAGTGCT
TCAGCCGCTACCCCGACCACATGAAGCAGCGCGACTTCTTCAAGTCCGCCATGCCCGAAGGCTACGTCCA
GGAGCGCACCATCTTCTTCAAGGACGACGGCAACTACAAGACCCGCGCCGAGGTGAAGTTCGAGGGCGAC
ACCCTGGTGAACCGCATCGAGCTGAAGGGCATCGACTTCAAGGAGGACGGCAACATCCTGGGGCACAAGC
TGGAGTACAACTACAACAGCCACAACGTCTATATCATGGCCGACAAGCAGAAGAACGGCATCAAGGTGAA
CTTCAAGATCCGCCACAACATCGAGGACGGCAGCGTGCAGCTCGCCGACCACTACCAGCAGAACACCCCC
ATCGGCGACGGCCCCGTGCTGCTGCCCGACAACCACTACCTGAGCACCCAGTCCGCCCTGAGCAAAGACC
CCAACGAGAAGCGCGATCACATGGTCCTGCTGGAGTTCGTGACCGCCGCCGGGATCACTCTCGGCATGGA
CGAGCTGTACAAGTCCGGACTCACCAAGTTGACCAGTGCCGTTCCGGTGCTCACCGCGCGCGACGTCGCC
GGAGCGGTCGAGTTCTGGACCGACCGGCTCGGGTTCTCCCGGGACTTCGTGGAGGACGACTTCGCCGGTG
TGGTCCGGGACGACGTGACCCTGTTCATCAGCGCGGTCCAGGACCAGGTGGTGCCGGACAACACCCTGGC
CTGGGTGTGGGTGCGCGGCCTGGACGAGCTGTACGCCGAGTGGTCGGAGGTCGTGTCCACGAACTTCCGG
GACGCCTCCGGGCCGGCCATGACCGAGATCGGCGAGCAGCCGTGGGGGCGGGAGTTCGCCCTGCGCGACC
CGGCCGGCAACTGCGTGCACTTCGTGGCCGAGGAGCAGGACTGACACGTGCTACGAGATTTAAATGGTAC
CTTTAAGACCAATGACTTACAAGGCAGCTGTAGATCTTAGCCACTTTTTAAAAGAAAAGGGGGGACTGGA
AGGGCTAGCTCACTCCCAACGAAGACAAGATCTGCTTTTTGCTTGTACTGGGTCTCTCTGGTTAGACCAG
ATCTGAGCCTGGGAGCTCTCTGGCTAACTAGGGAACCCACTGCTTAAGCCTCAATAAAGCTTGCCTTGAG
TGCTTCAAGTAGTGTGTGCCCGTCTGTTGTGTGACTCTGGTAACTAGAGATCCCTCAGACCCTTTTAGTC
AGTGTGGAAAATCTCTAGCAGTAGTAGTTCATGTCATCTTATTATTCAGTATTTATAACTTGCAAAGAAA
TGAATATCAGAGAGTGAGAGGAACTTGTTTATTGCAGCTTATAATGGTTACAAATAAAGCAATAGCATCA
CAAATTTCACAAATAAAGCATTTTTTTCACTGCATTCTAGTTGTGGTTTGTCCAAACTCATCAATGTATC
TTATCATGTCTGGCTCTAGCTATCCCGCCCCTAACTCCGCCCATCCCGCCCCTAACTCCGCCCAGTTCCG
CCCATTCTCCGCCCCATGGCTGACTAATTTTTTTTATTTATGCAGAGGCCGAGGCCGCCTCGGCCTCTGA
GCTATTCCAGAAGTAGTGAGGAGGCTTTTTTGGAGGCCTAGGGACGTACCCAATTCGCCCTATAGTGAGT
CGTATTACGCGCGCTCACTGGCCGTCGTTTTACAACGTCGTGACTGGGAAAACCCTGGCGTTACCCAACT
TAATCGCCTTGCAGCACATCCCCCTTTCGCCAGCTGGCGTAATAGCGAAGAGGCCCGCACCGATCGCCCT
TCCCAACAGTTGCGCAGCCTGAATGGCGAATGGG
[124 nt withheld, positions 9695-9818]
C
[91 nt withheld, positions 9820-9910]
A
[49 nt withheld, positions 9912-9960]
CCTTTGACGTTGGAGTCCACGTTCTTT
[37 nt withheld, positions 9988-10024]
ACCCTATCTCGGTCTATTCTTTTGATTTATAAGGGATTTTGCCGATTTCGGCCTATTGGTTAAAAAATGA
GCTGATTTAACAAAAATTTAACGCGAATTTTAACAAAATATTAACGCTTACAATTT
