>Addgene plasmid #17431 | pLenti CMV/TO GFP-Zeo DEST (719-1) | addgene partial sequence | sequence record 138053 | ccdB-Fwd 5'-GCATGATGACCACCGATATG-3'
AGTGGCTGATCTCAGCCACCGCGAAAATGACATCAAAAACGCCATTAACCTGATGTTCTGGGGAATATAA
ATGTCAGGCTCCCTTATACACAGCCAGTCTGCAGGTCGACCATAGTGACTGGATATGTTGTGTTTTACAG
TATTATGTAGTCTGTTTTTTATGCAAAATCTAATTTAATATATTGATATTTATATCATTTTACGTTTCTC
GTTCAGCTTTCTTGTACAAAGTGGTTGATATCCAGCACAGTGGCGGCCGCTCGACAATCAACCTCTGGAT
TACAAAATTTGTGAAAGATTGACTGGTATTCTTAACTATGTTGCTCCTTTTACGCTATGTGGATACGCTG
CTTTAATGCCTTTGTATCATGCTATTGCTTCCCGTATGGCTTTCATTTTCTCCTCCTTGTATAAATCCTG
GTTGCTGTCTCTTTATGAGGAGTTGTGGCCCGTTGTCAGGCAACGTGGCGTGGTGTGCACTGTGTTTGCT
GACGCAACCCCCACTGGTTGGGGCATTGCCACCACCTGTCAGCTCCTTTCCGGGACTTTCGCTTTCCCCC
TCCCTATTGCCACGGCGGAACTCATCGCCGCCTGCCTTGCCCGCTGCTGGACAGGGGCTCGGCTGTTGGG
CACTGACAATTCCGTGGTGTTGTCGGGGAAGCTGACGTCCTTTCCATGGCTGCTCGCCTGTGTTGCCACC
TGGATTCTGCGCGGGACGTCCTTCTGCTACGTCCCTTCGGC
