>Addgene plasmid #17431 | pLenti CMV/TO GFP-Zeo DEST (719-1) | addgene partial sequence | sequence record 138055 | CAT-R 5'-GCAACTGACTGAAATGCCTC-3'
ACGGTGGTATATCCAGTGATTTTTTTCTCCATTTTAGCTTCCTTAGCTCCTGAAAATCTCGACGGATCCT
AACTCAAAATCCACACATTATACGAGCCGGAAGCATAAAGTGTAAAGCCTGGGGTGCCTAATGCGGCCGC
CATAGTGACTGGATATGTTGTGTTTTACAGTATTATGTAGTCTGTTTTTTATGCAAAATCTAATTTAATA
TATTGATATTTATATCATTTTACGTTTCTCGTTCAGCTTTTTTGTACAAACTTGTTGATATCTGCAGAAT
TCCACCACACTGGACTAGTCGACGATCTCTATCACTGATAGGGAGATCTCTATCACTGATAGGGAGAGCT
CTGCTTATATAGACCTCCCACCGTACACGCCTACCGCCCATTTGCGTCAATGGGGCGGAGTTGTTACGAC
ATTTTGGAAAGTCCCGTTGATTTTGGTGCCAAAACAAACTCCCATTGACGTCAATGGGGTGGAGACTTGG
AAATCCCCGTGAGTCAAACCGCTATCCACGCCCATTGATGTACTGCCAAAACCGCATCACCATGGTAATA
GCGATGACTAATACGTAGATGTACTGCCAAGTAGGAAAGTCCCATAAGGTCATGTACTGGGCATAATGCC
AGGCGGGCCATTTACCGTCATTGACGTCAATAGGGGGCGTACTTGGCATATGATACACTTGATGTACTGC
CAAGTGGGCAG
